Addgene plasmid #199766: pET28a-cMSPdH4-6
Purpose: Expresses split-intein fused MSPdH4-6 for circularization during expression (internal His-Tag)
Depositing lab: Franz Hagn. Depositing organization: Technische Universitaet Muenchen (TUM). Publication: A Split-Intein-Based Method for the Efficient Production of Circularized Nanodiscs for Structural Studies of Membrane Proteins. Miehling J, Goricanec D, Hagn F. Chembiochem. 2018 Sep 17;19(18):1927-1933. doi: 10.1002/cbic.201800345. Epub 2018 Jul 30. PubMed 29947468.
Backbone
  Vector backbone: pET28a
  Backbone size w/o insert (bp): 5369
  Total vector size (bp): 6197
  Vector type: Bacterial Expression
Growth in bacteria
  Bacterial resistance: Kanamycin, 50 μg/mL
  Growth temperature: Room Temperature
  Growth strain: DH5alpha
  Copy number: High Copy
Gene/Insert
  Gene/Insert name: cMSPdH46 (alt name: Circular Membrane Scaffold Protein Helix 4-6 deletion)
  Species: Synthetic
  Insert size (bp): 828
  Mutation: internal His-Tag
  Tag / fusion protein: His6-Tag (N terminal on insert)
  Cloning method: Ligation Independent Cloning
  Sequencing primers: 5′ T7 Promotor; 3′ T7 Terminator
Terms and licenses: Academic/Nonprofit Terms; Industry Terms: Not Available to Industry
How to cite: pET28a-cMSPdH4-6 was a gift from Franz Hagn (Addgene plasmid # 199766 ; http://n2t.net/addgene:199766 ; RRID:Addgene_199766)
