[The description below was written by a language model from this plasmid's Addgene catalogue record and pLannotate feature annotations shown in this document.]
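Description:
pET28a-cMSPdH4-6 is a bacterial expression plasmid built on the pET28a backbone for producing a circularized membrane scaffold protein in E. coli. It is selected with kanamycin through the KanR aminoglycoside phosphotransferase gene and replicates from a ColE1/pBR322-type origin. The rop gene and bom region are also annotated, although the catalogue entry lists the plasmid as high copy. An f1 origin is present as well. The short TcR pieces and the AmpR promoter fragment in the feature table appear to be backbone remnants rather than functional markers.

The expression cassette follows the usual pET layout: a T7 promoter with an adjacent lac operator, the T7 gene 10 ribosome binding site, and a T7 terminator, with lacI carried on the plasmid so that transcription depends on T7 RNA polymerase and is inducible with IPTG. The synthetic insert, cMSPdH46, encodes an apolipoprotein A-I-derived membrane scaffold protein lacking helices 4 to 6, fused to split-intein segments. The annotation detects the ApoA1-like region followed by a DnaE N-intein fragment at its C-terminal end. A stretch between the ribosome binding site and the ApoA1 region is unannotated and, given the circularization design, may hold the complementary C-intein piece, but the table does not confirm this. With the intein halves flanking the scaffold, trans-splicing would join the protein's own termini during expression, yielding a covalently closed ring. Because a terminal tag would be lost on splicing, the His6 tag is placed internally for purification.

The circular scaffold is intended for assembling circularized nanodiscs for structural studies of membrane proteins. The sequenced record is 6,030 nt, somewhat shorter than the 6,197 bp listed in the catalogue.
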