Features (pLannotate 1.2.2; 19 found; start..end, strand, type, name):
     26..73      -  terminator     T7 terminator: transcription terminator for bacteriophage T7 RNA polymerase
     81..130     -  CDS            SET1 (fragment): solubility-enhancement tag derived from T7 phage gene 10B
    146..445     -  CDS            dnaE-N (fragment): DPO3A_SYNY3 - Experimental evidence at protein level: Swiss-Prot protein existence level 1. DNA polymerase III is a complex, multichain enzyme responsible for most of the replicative synthesis in bacteria. This DNA polymerase also exhibits 3' to 5' exonuclease activity. The alpha chain is the DNA polymerase (By similarity). From Synechocystis sp. (strain PCC 6803 / Kazusa).
    449..817     -  CDS            APOA1 (fragment): APOA1_GORGO - Experimental evidence at protein level: Swiss-Prot protein existence level 1. Participates in the reverse transport of cholesterol from tissues to the liver for excretion by promoting cholesterol efflux from tissues and by acting as a cofactor for the lecithin cholesterol acyltransferase (LCAT). As part of the SPAP complex, activates spermatozoa motility (By similarity). From Gorilla gorilla gorilla (Western lowland gorilla).
    971..993     -  RBS            RBS: efficient ribosome binding site from bacteriophage T7 gene 10 (Olins and Rangwala, 1989)
   1008..1032    -  protein_bind   lac operator: The lac repressor binds to the lac operator to inhibit transcription in E. coli. This inhibition can be relieved by adding lactose or isopropyl-β-D-thiogalactopyranoside (IPTG). lac repressor encoded by lacI
   1033..1051    -  promoter       T7 promoter: promoter for bacteriophage T7 RNA polymerase
   1073..1352    +  CDS            TcR (fragment): tetracycline efflux protein; tet; confers resistance to tetracycline
   1360..1437    +  promoter       lacI promoter: lacI
   1438..2520    +  CDS            lacI: lac repressor; lacI; The lac repressor binds to the lac operator to inhibit transcription in E. coli. This inhibition can be relieved by adding lactose or isopropyl-β-D-thiogalactopyranoside (IPTG).
   2533..2554    +  protein_bind   CAP binding site: CAP binding activates transcription in the presence of cAMP. E. coli catabolite activator protein
   2569..2860    +  CDS            TcR (fragment): tetracycline efflux protein; tet; confers resistance to tetracycline
   2932..3312    -  CDS            YPB1_ECOLX: Protein predicted: Swiss-Prot protein existence level 4. From Escherichia coli.
   3329..3520    +  CDS            rop: Rop protein, which maintains plasmids at low copy number; rop
   3622..3761    +  misc_feature   bom: basis of mobility region from pBR322
   3947..4535    -  rep_origin     ori: high-copy-number ColE1/pMB1/pBR322/pUC origin of replication
   4657..5472    +  CDS            KanR: aminoglycoside phosphotransferase; aph(3')-Ia; confers resistance to kanamycin in bacteria or G418 (Geneticin®) in eukaryotes
   5481..5538    -  promoter       AmpR promoter (fragment): bla
   5591..6019    -  rep_origin     f1 ori (sequence partly withheld): f1 bacteriophage origin of replication; arrow indicates direction of (+) strand synthesis
>Addgene plasmid #199766 | pET28a-cMSPdH4-6 | addgene full sequence | sequence record 402675 | Addgene NGS Result
ATCCGGATATAGTTCCTCCTTTCAGCAAAAAACCCCTCAAGACCCGTTTAGAGGCCCCAAGGGGTTATGC
TAGTTATTGCTCAGCGGTGGCAGCAGCCAACTCAGCTTCCTTTCGGGCTTTGTTAGCAGCCGGATCTCAA
TTCGGCAGGTTGTCAACGCGCATCAGATCCAGTTCACGTTCGAAGATTTCATCAATCGGCAGCATTTGAC
CGTCCACCGTCATAAATTTGTGATCTTTGGTGGCGCGGATCAGAGAACCATCTTCCAGACAATATTCAAA
CACTTCCTGTTCGCCACGGTCATGCCATTGCGCGACCGGCTGCGTGTAAATGTTGCCATTGTTGTCAACG
CTATACACGGTGCATTCAATGCGTTTTTCCACAATTTTACCAATCGGCAGCAGACCGTATTCCACCGTCA
GGATTTCCGTTTCATAGGACAGACAACCCTGGGTGTTCAGTTTTTTGGTATACTCTTCCAGCGCGCTCAG
AAAGCTCACTTTAAAGCTTTCCAGCACCGGCAGCAGGCCCTGACGCAGATCTTCCAGCGCCGGTTTCGCT
TTTTCGCTCAGGGTGCTCAGATGTTCGGTCGCTTTCGCATGATATTCCGCCAGACGCGCACCGCCGTTTT
CTTTCAGCGCTTCCAGACGGGCCGCCAGACGCTGACGCAGTTCATCGCTATACGGCTGCACTTTCGCTTT
CACCTCTTCCAGATCTTTGCTCATTTCCTGACGCAGGCCTTCGGTTTCTTTTTCCAGGTTATCCCAAAAT
TCCTGGGTCACCGGGCCCAGCTGTTCACGCAGTTTGCTAAAGGTGCTGTGATGATGGTGGTGATGACCGT
TAAAGCAGTTGGATGCGATAAAGCCATTTTTCAGGGCAAAGTTGTGGTCACGTTCGACACCAATATCGTA
GACATTCTGTTTGCCCAGATATTTACGGGTCGCGATTTTAATGCTGCTGCCCATGGTATATCTCCTTCTT
AAAGTTAAACAAAATTATTTCTAGAGGGGAATTGTTATCCGCTCACAATTCCCCTATAGTGAGTCGTATT
AATTTCGCGGGATCGAGATCTCGATCCTCTACGCCGGACGCATCGTGGCCGGCATCACCGGCGCCACAGG
TGCGGTTGCTGGCGCCTATATCGCCGACATCACCGATGGGGAAGATCGGGCTCGCCACTTCGGGCTCATG
AGCGCTTGTTTCGGCGTGGGTATGGTGGCAGGCCCCGTGGCCGGGGGACTGTTGGGCGCCATCTCCTTGC
ATGCACCATTCCTTGCGGCGGCGGTGCTCAACGGCCTCAACCTACTACTGGGCTGCTTCCTAATGCAGGA
GTCGCATAAGGGAGAGCGTCGAGATCCCGGACACCATCGAATGGCGCAAAACCTTTCGCGGTATGGCATG
ATAGCGCCCGGAAGAGAGTCAATTCAGGGTGGTGAATGTGAAACCAGTAACGTTATACGATGTCGCAGAG
TATGCCGGTGTCTCTTATCAGACCGTTTCCCGCGTGGTGAACCAGGCCAGCCACGTTTCTGCGAAAACGC
GGGAAAAAGTGGAAGCGGCGATGGCGGAGCTGAATTACATTCCCAACCGCGTGGCACAACAACTGGCGGG
CAAACAGTCGTTGCTGATTGGCGTTGCCACCTCCAGTCTGGCCCTGCACGCGCCGTCGCAAATTGTCGCG
GCGATTAAATCTCGCGCCGATCAACTGGGTGCCAGCGTGGTGGTGTCGATGGTAGAACGAAGCGGCGTCG
AAGCCTGTAAAGCGGCGGTGCACAATCTTCTCGCGCAACGCGTCAGTGGGCTGATCATTAACTATCCGCT
GGATGACCAGGATGCCATTGCTGTGGAAGCTGCCTGCACTAATGTTCCGGCGTTATTTCTTGATGTCTCT
GACCAGACACCCATCAACAGTATTATTTTCTCCCATGAAGACGGTACGCGACTGGGCGTGGAGCATCTGG
TCGCATTGGGTCACCAGCAAATCGCGCTGTTAGCGGGCCCATTAAGTTCTGTCTCGGCGCGTCTGCGTCT
GGCTGGCTGGCATAAATATCTCACTCGCAATCAAATTCAGCCGATAGCGGAACGGGAAGGCGACTGGAGT
GCCATGTCCGGTTTTCAACAAACCATGCAAATGCTGAATGAGGGCATCGTTCCCACTGCGATGCTGGTTG
CCAACGATCAGATGGCGCTGGGCGCAATGCGCGCCATTACCGAGTCCGGGCTGCGCGTTGGTGCGGATAT
CTCGGTAGTGGGATACGACGATACCGAAGACAGCTCATGTTATATCCCGCCGTTAACCACCATCAAACAG
GATTTTCGCCTGCTGGGGCAAACCAGCGTGGACCGCTTGCTGCAACTCTCTCAGGGCCAGGCGGTGAAGG
GCAATCAGCTGTTGCCCGTCTCACTGGTGAAAAGAAAAACCACCCTGGCGCCCAATACGCAAACCGCCTC
TCCCCGCGCGTTGGCCGATTCATTAATGCAGCTGGCACGACAGGTTTCCCGACTGGAAAGCGGGCAGTGA
GCGCAACGCAATTAATGTAAGTTAGCTCACTCATTAGGCACCGGGATCTCGACCGATGCCCTTGAGAGCC
TTCAACCCAGTCAGCTCCTTCCGGTGGGCGCGGGGCATGACTATCGTCGCCGCACTTATGACTGTCTTCT
TTATCATGCAACTCGTAGGACAGGTGCCGGCAGCGCTCTGGGTCATTTTCGGCGAGGACCGCTTTCGCTG
GAGCGCGACGATGATCGGCCTGTCGCTTGCGGTATTCGGAATCTTGCACGCCCTCGCTCAAGCCTTCGTC
ACTGGTCCCGCCACCAAACGTTTCGGCGAGAAGCAGGCCATTATCGCCGGCATGGCGGCCCCACGGGTGC
GCATGATCGTGCTCCTGTCGTTGAGGACCCGGCTAGGCTGGCGGGGTTGCCTTACTGGTTAGCAGAATGA
ATCACCGATACGCGAGCGAACGTGAAGCGACTGCTGCTGCAAAACGTCTGCGACCTGAGCAACAACATGA
ATGGTCTTCGGTTTCCGTGTTTCGTAAAGTCTGGAAACGCGGAAGTCAGCGCCCTGCACCATTATGTTCC
GGATCTGCATCGCAGGATGCTGCTGGCTACCCTGTGGAACACCTACATCTGTATTAACGAAGCGCTGGCA
TTGACCCTGAGTGATTTTTCTCTGGTCCCGCCGCATCCATACCGCCAGTTGTTTACCCTCACAACGTTCC
AGTAACCGGGCATGTTCATCATCAGTAACCCGTATCGTGAGCATCCTCTCTCGTTTCATCGGTATCATTA
CCCCCATGAACAGAAATCCCCCTTACACGGAGGCATCAGTGACCAAACAGGAAAAAACCGCCCTTAACAT
GGCCCGCTTTATCAGAAGCCAGACATTAACGCTTCTGGAGAAACTCAACGAGCTGGACGCGGATGAACAG
GCAGACATCTGTGAATCGCTTCACGACCACGCTGATGAGCTTTACCGCAGCTGCCTCGCGCGTTTCGGTG
ATGACGGTGAAAACCTCTGACACATGCAGCTCCCGGAGACGGTCACAGCTTGTCTGTAAGCGGATGCCGG
GAGCAGACAAGCCCGTCAGGGCGCGTCAGCGGGTGTTGGCGGGTGTCGGGGCGCAGCCATGACCCAGTCA
CGTAGCGATAGCGGAGTGTATACTGGCTTAACTATGCGGCATCAGAGCAGATTGTACTGAGAGTGCACCA
TTGCGGTGTGAAATACCGCACAGATGCGTAAGGAGAAAATACCGCATCAGGCGCTCTTCCGCTTCCTCGC
TCACTGACTCGCTGCGCTCGGTCGTTCGGCTGCGGCGAGCGGTATCAGCTCACTCAAAGGCGGTAATACG
GTTATCCACAGAATCAGGGGATAACGCAGGAAAGAACATGTGAGCAAAAGGCCAGCAAAAGGCCAGGAAC
CGTAAAAAGGCCGCGTTGCTGGCGTTTTTCCATAGGCTCCGCCCCCCTGACGAGCATCACAAAAATCGAC
GCTCAAGTCAGAGGTGGCGAAACCCGACAGGACTATAAAGATACCAGGCGTTTCCCCCTGGAAGCTCCCT
CGTGCGCTCTCCTGTTCCGACCCTGCCGCTTACCGGATACCTGTCCGCCTTTCTCCCTTCGGGAAGCGTG
GCGCTTTCTCATAGCTCACGCTGTAGGTATCTCAGTTCGGTGTAGGTCGTTCGCTCCAAGCTGGGCTGTG
TGCACGAACCCCCCGTTCAGCCCGACCGCTGCGCCTTATCCGGTAACTATCGTCTTGAGTCCAACCCGGT
AAGACACGACTTATCGCCACTGGCAGCAGCCACTGGTAACAGGATTAGCAGAGCGAGGTATGTAGGCGGT
GCTACAGAGTTCTTGAAGTGGTGGCCTAACTACGGCTACACTAGAAGGACAGTATTTGGTATCTGCGCTC
TGCTGAAGCCAGTTACCTTCGGAAAAAGAGTTGGTAGCTCTTGATCCGGCAAACAAACCACCGCTGGTAG
CGGTGGTTTTTTTGTTTGCAAGCAGCAGATTACGCGCAGAAAAAAAGGATCTCAAGAAGATCCTTTGATC
TTTTCTACGGGGTCTGACGCTCAGTGGAACGAAAACTCACGTTAAGGGATTTTGGTCATGAACAATAAAA
CTGTCTGCTTACATAAACAGTAATACAAGGGGTGTTATGAGCCATATTCAACGGGAAACGTCTTGCTCTA
GGCCGCGATTAAATTCCAACATGGATGCTGATTTATATGGGTATAAATGGGCTCGCGATAATGTCGGGCA
ATCAGGTGCGACAATCTATCGATTGTATGGGAAGCCCGATGCGCCAGAGTTGTTTCTGAAACATGGCAAA
GGTAGCGTTGCCAATGATGTTACAGATGAGATGGTCAGACTAAACTGGCTGACGGAATTTATGCCTCTTC
CGACCATCAAGCATTTTATCCGTACTCCTGATGATGCATGGTTACTCACCACTGCGATCCCCGGGAAAAC
AGCATTCCAGGTATTAGAAGAATATCCTGATTCAGGTGAAAATATTGTTGATGCGCTGGCAGTGTTCCTG
CGCCGGTTGCATTCGATTCCTGTTTGTAATTGTCCTTTTAACAGCGATCGCGTATTTCGTCTCGCTCAGG
CGCAATCACGAATGAATAACGGTTTGGTTGATGCGAGTGATTTTGATGACGAGCGTAATGGCTGGCCTGT
TGAACAAGTCTGGAAAGAAATGCATAAACTTTTGCCATTCTCACCGGATTCAGTCGTCACTCATGGTGAT
TTCTCACTTGATAACCTTATTTTTGACGAGGGGAAATTAATAGGTTGTATTGATGTTGGACGAGTCGGAA
TCGCAGACCGATACCAGGATCTTGCCATCCTATGGAACTGCCTCGGTGAGTTTTCTCCTTCATTACAGAA
ACGGCTTTTTCAAAAATATGGTATTGATAATCCTGATATGAATAAATTGCAGTTTCATTTGATGCTCGAT
GAGTTTTTCTAAGAATTAATTCATGAGCGGATACATATTTGAATGTATTTAGAAAAATAAACAAATAGGG
GTTCCGCGCACATTTCCCCGAAAAGTGCCACCTAAATTGTAAGCGTTAATATTTTGTTAAAATTCGCGTT
AAATTTTTGTTAAATCAGCTCATTTTTTAACCAATAGGCCGAAATCGGCAAAATCCCTTATAAATCAAAA
GAATAGACCGAGATAGGGT
[37 nt withheld, positions 5690-5726]
AAAGAACGTGGACTCCAACGTCAAAGG
[49 nt withheld, positions 5754-5802]
T
[91 nt withheld, positions 5804-5894]
G
[124 nt withheld, positions 5896-6019]
CCCATTCGCCA
