>Addgene plasmid #199766 | pET28a-cMSPdH4-6 | depositor partial sequence | sequence record 393219 | pET28a-cMSPdH4-6 sequence 828 bps
ATGGGCAGCAGCATTAAAATCGCGACCCGTAAATATCTGGGCAAACAGAATGTCTACGATATTGGTGTCG
AACGTGACCACAACTTTGCCCTGAAAAATGGCTTTATCGCATCCAACTGCTTTAACGGTCATCACCACCA
TCATCACAGCACCTTTAGCAAACTGCGTGAACAGCTGGGCCCGGTGACCCAGGAATTTTGGGATAACCTG
GAAAAAGAAACCGAAGGCCTGCGTCAGGAAATGAGCAAAGATCTGGAAGAGGTGAAAGCGAAAGTGCAGC
CGTATAGCGATGAACTGCGTCAGCGTCTGGCGGCCCGTCTGGAAGCGCTGAAAGAAAACGGCGGTGCGCG
TCTGGCGGAATATCATGCGAAAGCGACCGAACATCTGAGCACCCTGAGCGAAAAAGCGAAACCGGCGCTG
GAAGATCTGCGTCAGGGCCTGCTGCCGGTGCTGGAAAGCTTTAAAGTGAGCTTTCTGAGCGCGCTGGAAG
AGTATACCAAAAAACTGAACACCCAGGGTTGTCTGTCCTATGAAACGGAAATCCTGACGGTGGAATACGG
TCTGCTGCCGATTGGTAAAATTGTGGAAAAACGCATTGAATGCACCGTGTATAGCGTTGACAACAATGGC
AACATTTACACGCAGCCGGTCGCGCAATGGCATGACCGTGGCGAACAGGAAGTGTTTGAATATTGTCTGG
AAGATGGTTCTCTGATCCGCGCCACCAAAGATCACAAATTTATGACGGTGGACGGTCAAATGCTGCCGAT
TGATGAAATCTTCGAACGTGAACTGGATCTGATGCGCGTTGACAACCTGCCGAATTGA
